Addgene plasmid #132416: OA-1050E (Ubiq-CasRx)
Purpose: Express CasRx under Ubiquitin-63E promoter
Depositing lab: Omar Akbari. Depositing organization: University of California, San Diego (UCSD). Publication: Programmable RNA Targeting Using CasRx in Flies. Buchman AB, Brogan DJ, Sun R, Yang T, Hsu PD, Akbari OS. CRISPR J. 2020 Jun;3(3):164-176. doi: 10.1089/crispr.2020.0018. PubMed 32584145.
Backbone
  Vector backbone: piggyBac+ubiq
  Backbone size w/o insert (bp): 9680
  Total vector size (bp): 12578
  Vector type: Insect Expression
  Selectable markers: dsRed
Growth in bacteria
  Bacterial resistance: Ampicillin, 100 μg/mL
  Growth temperature: 37°C
  Growth strain: DH5alpha
  Copy number: High Copy
Gene/Insert
  Gene/Insert name: CasRx
  Species: Ruminococcus flavefaciens
  Insert size (bp): 2898
  Promoter: Ubiq
  Cloning method: Gibson Cloning
  Sequencing primers: 5′ unknown
Terms and licenses: Academic/Nonprofit Terms; Industry Terms: Not Available to Industry
How to cite: OA-1050E (Ubiq-CasRx) was a gift from Omar Akbari (Addgene plasmid # 132416 ; http://n2t.net/addgene:132416 ; RRID:Addgene_132416)
