[The description below was written by a language model from this plasmid's Addgene catalogue record and pLannotate feature annotations shown in this document.]
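Description:
OA-1050E (Ubiq-CasRx) is an insect expression and germline transformation plasmid built on a piggyBac backbone carrying a Ubiquitin-63E promoter. It is about 12.6 kb in total and is maintained in E. coli through a high-copy ColE1/pUC-type origin with β-lactamase-mediated ampicillin resistance. The payload is a roughly 2.9 kb coding sequence for CasRx (RfxCas13d), the RNA-guided, RNA-targeting Type VI CRISPR effector from Ruminococcus flavefaciens. An HA epitope tag fragment is annotated just downstream of it, which suggests a C-terminal tag for detection. According to the catalogue entry, CasRx is driven by the Ubiq promoter, which would give broad, constitutive expression in the fly. The automated feature table does not annotate that promoter, nor the piggyBac terminal repeats, and it leaves the region upstream of the CasRx open reading frame unlabelled.

Transformants are identified by fluorescence rather than drug selection. A separate cassette places DsRed under the OpIE-2 baculovirus immediate-early promoter, terminated by an SV40 polyadenylation signal. A φC31 attB site is also present, so site-specific integration into attP docking lines should be possible as an alternative to piggyBac transposition. Several short hits to AcMNPV genes (LEF-9, FP25, P74) are probably baculovirus-derived sequences flanking the transposon arms and regulatory elements, not functional genes. The lac and pUC fragments are backbone remnants.

The construct supplies the nuclease component of a programmable RNA-targeting system in flies. It would be paired with separately provided guide RNA arrays to direct transcript knockdown.
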