Features (pLannotate 1.2.2; 24 found; start..end, strand, type, name):
     95..683     -  rep_origin     ori: high-copy-number ColE1/pMB1/pBR322/pUC origin of replication
    854..1714    -  CDS            AmpR: β-lactamase; bla; confers resistance to ampicillin, carbenicillin, and related antibiotics
   1715..1819    -  promoter       AmpR promoter: bla
   1914..1949    +  CDS            rop (fragment): Rop protein, which maintains plasmids at low copy number; rop
   2051..2150    +  misc_feature   bom (fragment): basis of mobility region from pBR322
   2156..2310    -  CDS            lacZα (fragment): LacZα fragment of β-galactosidase; lacZ fragment
   2314..2781    -  CDS            LEF-9 (fragment): LEF9_NPVAC - Experimental evidence at protein level: Swiss-Prot protein existence level 1. Component of the viral DNA-dependent RNA polymerase which is composed of four equimolar subunits of LEF-4, LEF-8, LEF-9, and p47. Plays an essential role in late and very late gene expression. From Autographa californica nuclear polyhedrosis virus (AcMNPV).
   2808..3011    +  CDS            FP (fragment): FP25_NPVAC - Experimental evidence at protein level: Swiss-Prot protein existence level 1. From Autographa californica nuclear polyhedrosis virus (AcMNPV).
   4109..4178    +  protein_bind   attB: attB site for the φC31 integrase (Groth et al., 2000) phage φC31 integrase
   6289..9186    +  CDS            RfxCas13d: RNA-targeting Type VI CRISPR protein from Ruminococcus flavefaciens strain XPD3002 (Konermann et al., 2018)
   9226..9254    +  CDS            3xHA (fragment): three tandem HA epitope tags
   9280..10044   -  CDS            P74 (fragment): PIF0_NPVAC - Experimental evidence at protein level: Swiss-Prot protein existence level 1. Plays an essential role for oral infectivity of occlusion- derived virus (ODV) and functions also in host midgut attachment and fusion by binding to a specific host receptor. From Autographa californica nuclear polyhedrosis virus (AcMNPV).
   9947..10407   +  promoter       OpIE-2 promoter (fragment): immediate-early gene 2 from the Orgyia pseudotsugata multicapsid nucleopolyhedrovirus; strong constitutive baculovirus promoter for insect cell expression
  10421..10486   +  CDS            IE2 (fragment): VIE2_NPVOP - Protein inferred from homology: Swiss-Prot protein existence level 3. RING-finger E3 ubiquitin ligase that plays an important regulatory role during the initial stages of infection. Migrates to specific nuclear foci early in infection supposely to prepare the sites for viral replication by targeting and ubiquitinating host proteins. From Orgyia pseudotsugata multicapsid polyhedrosis virus (OpMNPV).
  10487..11167   +  CDS            DsRed1: wild-type DsRed mammalian codon-optimized
  11175..11258   +  CDS            large T antigen (fragment): large T antigen from SV40 (simian virus 40)
  11281..11402   +  polyA_signal   SV40 poly(A) signal: SV40 polyadenylation signal
  12105..12245   +  CDS            FP (fragment): FP25_NPVAC - Experimental evidence at protein level: Swiss-Prot protein existence level 1. From Autographa californica nuclear polyhedrosis virus (AcMNPV).
  12238..12276   -  misc_feature   MCS (fragment): pUC18/19 multiple cloning site
  12307..12329   -  protein_bind   lac operator (fragment): The lac repressor binds to the lac operator to inhibit transcription in E. coli. This inhibition can be relieved by adding lactose or isopropyl-β-D-thiogalactopyranoside (IPTG). lac repressor encoded by lacI
  12333..12363   -  promoter       lac promoter: promoter for the E. coli lac operon
  12378..12399   -  protein_bind   CAP binding site: CAP binding activates transcription in the presence of cAMP. E. coli catabolite activator protein
  12412..12504   -  CDS            lacI (fragment): lac repressor; lacI; The lac repressor binds to the lac operator to inhibit transcription in E. coli. This inhibition can be relieved by adding lactose or isopropyl-β-D-thiogalactopyranoside (IPTG).
  12506..12592   -  rep_origin     RSF ori (fragment): Plasmids containing the RSF 1030 origin of replication can be propagated in E. coli cells that contain additional plasmids with compatible origins.
>Addgene plasmid #132416 | OA-1050E (Ubiq-CasRx) | addgene full sequence | sequence record 259369 | Addgene NGS Result
TATCCACAGAATCAGGGGATAACGCAGGAAAGAACATGTGAGCAAAAGGCCAGCAAAAGGCCAGGAACCG
TAAAAAGGCCGCGTTGCTGGCGTTTTTCCATAGGCTCCGCCCCCCTGACGAGCATCACAAAAATCGACGC
TCAAGTCAGAGGTGGCGAAACCCGACAGGACTATAAAGATACCAGGCGTTTCCCCCTGGAAGCTCCCTCG
TGCGCTCTCCTGTTCCGACCCTGCCGCTTACCGGATACCTGTCCGCCTTTCTCCCTTCGGGAAGCGTGGC
GCTTTCTCATAGCTCACGCTGTAGGTATCTCAGTTCGGTGTAGGTCGTTCGCTCCAAGCTGGGCTGTGTG
CACGAACCCCCCGTTCAGCCCGACCGCTGCGCCTTATCCGGTAACTATCGTCTTGAGTCCAACCCGGTAA
GACACGACTTATCGCCACTGGCAGCAGCCACTGGTAACAGGATTAGCAGAGCGAGGTATGTAGGCGGTGC
TACAGAGTTCTTGAAGTGGTGGCCTAACTACGGCTACACTAGAAGAACAGTATTTGGTATCTGCGCTCTG
CTGAAGCCAGTTACCTTCGGAAAAAGAGTTGGTAGCTCTTGATCCGGCAAACAAACCACCGCTGGTAGCG
GTGGTTTTTTTGTTTGCAAGCAGCAGATTACGCGCAGAAAAAAAGGATCTCAAGAAGATCCTTTGATCTT
TTCTACGGGGTCTGACGCTCAGTGGAACGAAAACTCACGTTAAGGGATTTTGGTCATGAGATTATCAAAA
AGGATCTTCACCTAGATCCTTTTAAATTAAAAATGAAGTTTTAAATCAATCTAAAGTATATATGAGTAAA
CTTGGTCTGACAGTTACCAATGCTTAATCAGTGAGGCACCTATCTCAGCGATCTGTCTATTTCGTTCATC
CATAGTTGCCTGACTCCCCGTCGTGTAGATAACTACGATACGGGAGGGCTTACCATCTGGCCCCAGTGCT
GCAATGATACCGCGAGACCCACGCTCACCGGCTCCAGATTTATCAGCAATAAACCAGCCAGCCGGAAGGG
CCGAGCGCAGAAGTGGTCCTGCAACTTTATCCGCCTCCATCCAGTCTATTAATTGTTGCCGGGAAGCTAG
AGTAAGTAGTTCGCCAGTTAATAGTTTGCGCAACGTTGTTGCCATTGCTACAGGCATCGTGGTGTCACGC
TCGTCGTTTGGTATGGCTTCATTCAGCTCCGGTTCCCAACGATCAAGGCGAGTTACATGATCCCCCATGT
TGTGCAAAAAAGCGGTTAGCTCCTTCGGTCCTCCGATCGTTGTCAGAAGTAAGTTGGCCGCAGTGTTATC
ACTCATGGTTATGGCAGCACTGCATAATTCTCTTACTGTCATGCCATCCGTAAGATGCTTTTCTGTGACT
GGTGAGTACTCAACCAAGTCATTCTGAGAATAGTGTATGCGGCGACCGAGTTGCTCTTGCCCGGCGTCAA
TACGGGATAATACCGCGCCACATAGCAGAACTTTAAAAGTGCTCATCATTGGAAAACGTTCTTCGGGGCG
AAAACTCTCAAGGATCTTACCGCTGTTGAGATCCAGTTCGATGTAACCCACTCGTGCACCCAACTGATCT
TCAGCATCTTTTACTTTCACCAGCGTTTCTGGGTGAGCAAAAACAGGAAGGCAAAATGCCGCAAAAAAGG
GAATAAGGGCGACACGGAAATGTTGAATACTCATACTCTTCCTTTTTCAATATTATTGAAGCATTTATCA
GGGTTATTGTCTCATGAGCGGATACATATTTGAATGTATTTAGAAAAATAAACAAATAGGGGTTCCGCGC
ACATTTCCCCGAAAAGTGCCACCTGACGTCTAAGAAACCATTATTATCATGACATTAACCTATAAAAATA
GGCGTATCACGAGGCCCTTTCGTCTCGCGCGTTTCGGTGATGACGGTGAAAACCTCTGACACATGCAGCT
CCCGGAGACGGTCACAGCTTGTCTGTAAGCGGATGCCGGGAGCAGACAAGCCCGTCAGGGCGCGTCAGCG
GGTGTTGGCGGGTGTCGGGGCTGGCTTAACTATGCGGCATCAGAGCAGATTGTACTGAGAGTGCACCATA
TGCGGTGTGAAATACCGCACAGATGCGTAAGGAGAAAATACCGCATCAGGCGCCATTCGCCATTCAGGCT
GCGCAACTGTTGGGAAGGGCGATCGGTGCGGGCCTCTTCGCTATTACGCCAGCTGGCGAAAGGGGGATGT
GCTGCAAGGCGATTAAGTTGGGTAACGCCAGGGTTTTCCCAGTCACGACGTTGTAAAACGACGGCCAGTG
CCAAGCTTTGTTTAAAAATATAACAAAATTGTGATCCCACAAAATGAAGTGGGGCAAAATCAAATAATTA
ATAGTGTCCGTAAACTTGTTGGTCTTCAACTTTTTGAGGAACACGTTGGACGGCAAATCCGTGACTATAA
CACAAGTTGATTTAATAATTTTAGCCAACACGTCGGGCTGCGTGTTTTTTGCCGACGCGTCTGTGTACAC
GTTGATTAACTGGTCGATTAAACTGTTGAAATAATTTAATTTTTGGTTCTTCTTTAAATCTGTGATGAAA
TTTTTTAAAATAACTTTAAATTCTTCATTGGTAAAAAATGCCACGTTTTGCAACTTGTGAGGGTCTAATA
TGAGGTCAAACTCAGTAGGAGTTTTATCCAAAAAAGAAAACATGATTACGTCTGTACACGAACGCGTATT
AACGCAGAGTGCAAAGTATAAGAGGGTTAAAAAATATATTTTACGCACCATATACGCATCGGGTTGATAT
CGTTAATATGGATCAATTTGAACAGTTGATTAACGTGTCTCTGCTCAAGTCTTTGATCAAAACGCAAATC
GACGAAAATGTGTCGGACAATATCAAGTCGATGAGCGAAAAACTAAAAAGGCTAGAATACGACAATCTCA
CAGACAGCGTTGAGATATACGGTATTCACGACAGCAGGCTGAATAATAAAAAAATTAGAAACTATTATTT
AACCCTAGAAAGATAATCATATTGTGACGTACGTTAAAGATAATCATGCGTAAAATTGACGCATGTGTTT
TATCGGTCTGTATATCGAGGTTTATTTATTAATTTGAATAGATATTAAGTTTTATTATATTTACACTTAC
ATACTAATAATAAATTCAACAAACAATTTATTTATGTTTATTTATTTATTAAAAAAAAACAAAAACTCAA
AATTTCTTCTATAAAGTAACAAAACTTTTAAACATTCTCTCTTTTACAAAAATAAACTTATTTTGTACTT
TAAAAACAGTCATGTTGTATTATAAAATAAGTAATTAGCTTAACTTATACATAATAGAAACAAATTATAC
TTATTAGTCAGTCAGAAACAACTTTGGCACATATCAATATTATGCTCTCGACAAATAACTTTTTTGCATT
TTTTGCACGATGCATTTGCCTTTCGCCTTATTTTAGAGGGGCAGTAAGTACAGTAAGTACGTTTTTTCAT
TACTGGCTCTTCAGTACTGTCATCTGATGTACCAGGCACTTCATTTGGCAAAATATTAGAGATATTATCG
CGCAAATATCTCTTCAAAGTAGGAGCTTCTAAACGCTTACGCATAAACGATGACGTCAGGCTCATGTAAA
GGTTTCTCATAAATTTTTTGCGACTTTGAACCTTTTCTCCCTTGCTACTGACATTATGGCTGTATATAAT
AAAAGAATTTATGCAGGCAATGTTTATCATTCCGTACAATAATGCCATAGGCCACCTATTCGTCTTCCTA
CTGCAGGTCATCACAGAACACATTTGGTCTAGCGTGTCCACTCCGCCTTTAGTTTGATTATAATACATAA
CCATTTGCGGTTTACCGGTACTTTCGTTGATAGAAGCATCCTCATCACAAGATGATAATAAGTATACCAT
CTTAGCTGGCTTCGGTTTATATGAGACGAGAGTAAGGGGTCCGTCAAAACAAAACATCGATGTTCCCACT
GGCCTGGAGCGACTGTTTTTCAGTACTTCCGGTATCTCGCGTTTGTTTGATCGCACGGTTCCCACAATGG
TTAATTCGAGCTCGCCCGGGGTCCTAGGTCGACGATGTAGGTCACGGTCTCGAAGCCGCGGTGCGGGTGC
CAGGGCGTGCCCTTGGGCTCCCCGGGCGCGTACTCCACCTCACCCATCTGGTCCATCATGATGAACGGGT
CGAGGTGGCGGTAGTTGATCCCGGCGAACGCGCGGCGCACCGGGAAGCCCTCGCCCTCGAAACCGCTGGG
CGCGGTGGTCACGGTGAGCACGGGACGTGCGACGGCGTCGGCGGGTGCGGATACGCGGGGCAGCGTCAGC
GGGTTCTCGACGGTCACGGCGGGCATGTCGACGCGGCCGCCGCGCAGATCGCCGATGGGGGTGGCGCCGG
AGGGCACCTTCACCTTGCCGTACGGCTTGCTGTTCTTCGCGTTCAAAATCTCCAGCTCCATTTTGCTTTC
GGTGCGCTTGCAATCAGTACTGTCCAAAATCGAAAATCGCCGAACCGTAGTGTGACCGTGCGGGGCTCTG
CGAAAATAAACTTTTTTAGGTATATGGCCACACACGGGGAAAGCACAGTGGATTATATGTTTTAATATTA
TAATATGCAGGTTTTCATTACTTATCCAGATGTAAGCCCACTTAAAGCGATTTAACAATTATTTGCCGAA
AGAGTATAAACAAATTTCACTTAAAAATGGATTAAGAAAAGCTTGTGTAAGATTATGCGCAGCGTTGCCA
GATAGCTCCATTTAAAACACTTCAAAAACAATAAGTTTTGAAAATATATACATAAATAGCAGTCGTTGCC
GCAACGCTCAACACATCACACTTTTAAAACACCCTTTACCTACACAGAATTACTTTTTAAATTTCCAGTC
AAGCTGCGAGTTTCAAAATTATAGCCGGTAGAGAAGACAGTGCTATTTCAAAAGCAAACTAACAAGGGTC
TTAAATTCCAAAACACCAATCCTAACAAGCCTTGGACTTTTGTAAGTTTAGATCAAAGGTGGCATTGCAT
TCAATGTCATGGTAAGAAGTAGGTCGTCTAGGTAGAAATCCTCATTCAGCCGGTCAAGTCAGTACGAGAA
AGGTCTCAATTTGAAATTGTCTTAAAAATATTTTATTGTTTTGTACTGTGGTGAGTTTAAACGAAAAACA
CAAAAAAAAAGTGATACACAGAAATCATAAAAAATTTTAATACAAGGTATTCGTACGTATCAAAAACATT
TCGGCACAATTTTTTTTCTCTGTACTAAAGTGTTACGAACACTACGGTATTTTTTAGTGATTTTCAACGG
ACACCGAAGGTATATAAACAGCGTTCGCGAACGGTCGCCTTCAAAACCAATTGACATTTGCAGCAGCAAG
TACAAGTAGAAAGTAAAGCGCAATCAGCGAAAAATTTATACTTAATTGTTGGTGATTAAAGTACAATTAA
AAGAACATTCTCGAAAGTCACAAGAAACGTAAGTTTTTAACTCGCTGTTACCAATTAGTAATAAGAGCAA
CAAGACGTTGAGTAATTTCAAGAAAAACTGCATTTCAAGGTCTTTGTTCGGCCATTTTTTTTTTATTCAA
CGCTCTACGTAATTACAAAATAAGAAATTGGCAGCCACGCATCTTGTTTTCCCAATGAATTGGCATCAAA
ACGCAAACAAATCTATAAATAAAACTTGCGTGTTGATTTTCGCCAAGATTTATTGGCAAATTGTGAAATT
CGCAGTGACGCATTTGAAAATTCGAGAAATCACGAACGCACTCGAGCATTTGTGTGCATGTTATTAGTTA
GTTGTTTAGTTAATTGAAGTATTTTACCAACGAAATCCACTTATTTTTAGCTGAAATAGAGTAGGTTGCT
TAAACAAAGCCACGTCTGAAAATTTCTTATTGCTTGTAGTTGTGACGTCACCATATACACACAAAATAAT
GTGTATGCATGCATTTCAGCTGTGTATATATACATGCACACACTCGCAACACGAAAACGATGACGAAGCA
ACGGAACAAAGGTTTCTCAACTACCCTTTGTTCCCTGTTTCTTCGCTTTCCTTTGTTCCAATATTCGTAG
AGGGTTAATAGGGGTTTCTCAACAAAGTTGGCGTCGATAAATAAGTTTCCCATTTTTATTCCCCAGCCAG
GAAGTTAGTTTCAATAGTTTTGTAATTTCAACGAAACTCATTTGATTTCGTACTAATTTTCCACATCTCT
ATTTTGACCCGCAGATTAATTAATGAGCCCCAAGAAGAAGAGAAAGGTGGAGGCCAGCATCGAAAAAAAA
AAGTCCTTCGCCAAGGGCATGGGCGTGAAGTCCACACTCGTGTCCGGCTCCAAAGTGTACATGACAACCT
TCGCCGAAGGCAGCGACGCCAGGCTGGAAAAGATCGTGGAGGGCGACAGCATCAGGAGCGTGAATGAGGG
CGAGGCCTTCAGCGCTGAAATGGCCGATAAAAACGCCGGCTATAAGATCGGCAACGCCAAATTCAGCCAT
CCTAAGGGCTACGCCGTGGTGGCTAACAACCCTCTGTATACAGGACCCGTCCAGCAGGATATGCTCGGCC
TGAAGGAAACTCTGGAAAAGAGGTACTTCGGCGAGAGCGCTGATGGCAATGACAATATTTGTATCCAGGT
GATCCATAACATCCTGGACATTGAAAAAATCCTCGCCGAATACATTACCAACGCCGCCTACGCCGTCAAC
AATATCTCCGGCCTGGATAAGGACATTATTGGATTCGGCAAGTTCTCCACAGTGTATACCTACGACGAAT
TCAAAGACCCCGAGCACCATAGGGCCGCTTTCAACAATAACGATAAGCTCATCAACGCCATCAAGGCCCA
GTATGACGAGTTCGACAACTTCCTCGATAACCCCAGACTCGGCTATTTCGGCCAGGCCTTTTTCAGCAAG
GAGGGCAGAAATTACATCATCAATTACGGCAACGAATGCTATGACATTCTGGCCCTCCTGAGCGGACTGA
GGCACTGGGTGGTCCATAACAACGAAGAAGAGTCCAGGATCTCCAGGACCTGGCTCTACAACCTCGATAA
GAACCTCGACAACGAATACATCTCCACCCTCAACTACCTCTACGACAGGATCACCAATGAGCTGACCAAC
TCCTTCTCCAAGAACTCCGCCGCCAACGTGAACTATATTGCCGAAACTCTGGGAATCAACCCTGCCGAAT
TCGCCGAACAATATTTCAGATTCAGCATTATGAAAGAGCAGAAAAACCTCGGATTCAATATCACCAAGCT
CAGGGAAGTGATGCTGGACAGGAAGGATATGTCCGAGATCAGGAAAAATCATAAGGTGTTCGACTCCATC
AGGACCAAGGTCTACACCATGATGGACTTTGTGATTTATAGGTATTACATCGAAGAGGATGCCAAGGTGG
CTGCCGCCAATAAGTCCCTCCCCGATAATGAGAAGTCCCTGAGCGAGAAGGATATCTTTGTGATTAACCT
GAGGGGCTCCTTCAACGACGACCAGAAGGATGCCCTCTACTACGATGAAGCTAATAGAATTTGGAGAAAG
CTCGAAAATATCATGCACAACATCAAGGAATTTAGGGGAAACAAGACAAGAGAGTATAAGAAGAAGGACG
CCCCTAGACTGCCCAGAATCCTGCCCGCTGGCCGTGATGTTTCCGCCTTCAGCAAACTCATGTATGCCCT
GACCATGTTCCTGGATGGCAAGGAGATCAACGACCTCCTGACCACCCTGATTAATAAATTCGATAACATC
CAGAGCTTCCTGAAGGTGATGCCTCTCATCGGAGTCAACGCTAAGTTCGTGGAGGAATACGCCTTTTTCA
AAGACTCCGCCAAGATCGCCGATGAGCTGAGGCTGATCAAGTCCTTCGCTAGAATGGGAGAACCTATTGC
CGATGCCAGGAGGGCCATGTATATCGACGCCATCCGTATTTTAGGAACCAACCTGTCCTATGATGAGCTC
AAGGCCCTCGCCGACACCTTTTCCCTGGACGAGAACGGAAACAAGCTCAAGAAAGGCAAGCACGGCATGA
GAAATTTCATTATTAATAACGTGATCAGCAATAAAAGGTTCCACTACCTGATCAGATACGGTGATCCTGC
CCACCTCCATGAGATCGCCAAAAACGAGGCCGTGGTGAAGTTCGTGCTCGGCAGGATCGCTGACATCCAG
AAAAAACAGGGCCAGAACGGCAAGAACCAGATCGACAGGTACTACGAAACTTGTATCGGAAAGGATAAGG
GCAAGAGCGTGAGCGAAAAGGTGGACGCTCTCACAAAGATCATCACCGGAATGAACTACGACCAATTCGA
CAAGAAAAGGAGCGTCATTGAGGACACCGGCAGGGAAAACGCCGAGAGGGAGAAGTTTAAAAAGATCATC
AGCCTGTACCTCACCGTGATCTACCACATCCTCAAGAATATTGTCAATATCAACGCCAGGTACGTCATCG
GATTCCATTGCGTCGAGCGTGATGCTCAACTGTACAAGGAGAAAGGCTACGACATCAATCTCAAGAAACT
GGAAGAGAAGGGATTCAGCTCCGTCACCAAGCTCTGCGCTGGCATTGATGAAACTGCCCCCGATAAGAGA
AAGGACGTGGAAAAGGAGATGGCTGAAAGAGCCAAGGAGAGCATTGACAGCCTCGAGAGCGCCAACCCCA
AGCTGTATGCCAATTACATCAAATACAGCGACGAGAAGAAAGCCGAGGAGTTCACCAGGCAGATTAACAG
GGAGAAGGCCAAAACCGCCCTGAACGCCTACCTGAGGAACACCAAGTGGAATGTGATCATCAGGGAGGAC
CTCCTGAGAATTGACAACAAGACATGTACCCTGTTCAGAAACAAGGCCGTCCACCTGGAAGTGGCCAGGT
ATGTCCACGCCTATATCAACGACATTGCCGAGGTCAATTCCTACTTCCAACTGTACCATTACATCATGCA
GAGAATTATCATGAATGAGAGGTACGAGAAAAGCAGCGGAAAGGTGTCCGAGTACTTCGACGCTGTGAAT
GACGAGAAGAAGTACAACGATAGGCTCCTGAAACTGCTGTGTGTGCCTTTCGGCTACTGTATCCCCAGGT
TTAAGAACCTGAGCATCGAGGCCCTGTTCGATAGGAACGAGGCCGCCAAGTTCGACAAGGAGAAAAAGAA
GGTGTCCGGCAATTCCGGATCCGGACCTAAGAAAAAGAGGAAGGTGGCGGCCGCTTACCCATACGATGTT
CCAGATTACGCTTAAGCTAGCTAGAATGAATCGTTTTTAAAATAACAAATCAATTGTTTTATAATATTCG
TACGATTCTTTGATTATGTAATAAAATGTGATCATTAGGAAGATTACGAAAAATATAAAAAATATGAGTT
CTGTGTGTATAACAAATGCTGTAAACGCCACAATTGTGTTTGTTGCAAATAAACCCATGATTATTTGATT
AAAATTGTTGTTTTCTTTGTTCATAGACAATAGTGTGTTTTGCCTAAACGTGTACTGCATAAACTCCATG
CGAGTGTATAGCGAGCTAGTGGCTAACGCTTGCCCCACCAAAGTAGATTCGTCAAAATCCTCAATTTCAT
CACCCTCCTCCAAGTTTAACATTTGGCCGTCGGAATTAACTTCTAAAGATGCCACATAATCTAATAAATG
AAATAGAGATTCAAACGTGGCGTCATCGTCCGTTTCGACCATTTCCGAAAAGAACTCGGGCATAAACTCT
ATGATTTCTCTGGACGTGGTGTTGTCGAAACTCTCAAAGTACGCAGTCAGGAACGTGCGCGACATGTCGT
CGGGAAACTCGCGCGGAAACATGTTGTTGTAACCGAACGGGTCCCATAGCGCCAAAACCAAATCTGCCAG
CGTCAATAGAATGAGCACGATGCCGACAATGGAGCTGGCTTGGATAGCGATTCGAGTTAACGGCCGGGGC
GCGCCCATACTCGGTGGCCTCCCCACCACCAACTTTTTTGCACTGCAAAAAAACACGCTTTTGCACGCGG
GCCCATACATAGTACAAACTCTACGTTTCGTAGACTATTTTACATAAATAGTCTACACCGTTGTATACGC
TCCAAATACACTACCACACATTGAACCTTTTTGCAGTGCAAAAAAGTACGTGTCGGCAGTCACGTAGGCC
GGCCTTATCGGGTCGCGTCCTGTCACGTACGAATCACATTATCGGACCGGACGAGTGTTGTCTTATCGTG
ACAGGACGCCAGCTTCCTGTGTTGCTAACCGCAGCCGGACGCAACTCCTTATCGGAACAGGACGCGCCTC
CATATCAGCCGCGCGTTATCTCATGCGCGTGACCGGACACGAGGCGCCCGTCCCGCTTATCGCGCCTATA
AATACAGCCCGCAACGATCTGGTAAACACAGTTGAACAGCATCTGTTACAGCGACACAACATGAGCCGGT
CCAACAACGCCAACGCGCCCACGCCATCCAACCGCCGCCGCAACCTGTCTCTGGTGATGGTGCGCTCCTC
CAAGAACGTCATCAAGGAGTTCATGCGCTTCAAGGTGCGCATGGAGGGCACCGTGAACGGCCACGAGTTC
GAGATCGAGGGCGAGGGCGAGGGCCGCCCCTACGAGGGCCACAACACCGTGAAGCTGAAGGTGACCAAGG
GCGGCCCCCTGCCCTTCGCCTGGGACATCCTGTCCCCCCAGTTCCAGTACGGCTCCAAGGTGTACGTGAA
GCACCCCGCCGACATCCCCGACTACAAGAAGCTGTCCTTCCCCGAGGGCTTCAAGTGGGAGCGCGTGATG
AACTTCGAGGACGGCGGCGTGGTGACCGTGACCCAGGACTCCTCCCTGCAGGACGGCTGCTTCATCTACA
AGGTGAAGTTCATCGGCGTGAACTTCCCCTCCGACGGCCCCGTAATGCAGAAGAAGACCATGGGCTGGGA
GGCCTCCACCGAGCGCCTGTACCCCCGCGACGGCGTGCTGAAGGGCGAGATCCACAAGGCCCTGAAGCTG
AAGGACGGCGGCCACTACCTGGTGGAGTTCAAGTCCATCTACATGGCCAAGAAGCCCGTGCAGCTGCCCG
GCTACTACTACGTGGACTCCAAGCTGGACATCACCTCCCACAACGAGGACTACACCATCGTGGAGCAGTA
CGAGCGCACCGAGGGCCGCCACCACCTGTTCCTGTAGGACTCTAGATCATAATCAGCCATACCACATTTG
TAGAGGTTTTACTTGCTTTAAAAAACCTCCCACACCTCCCCCTGAACCTGAAACATAAAATGAATGCAAT
TGTTGTTGTTAACTTGTTTATTGCAGCTTATAATGGTTACAAATAAAGCAATAGCATCACAAATTTCACA
AATAAAGCATTTTTTTCACTGCATTCTAGTTGTGGTTTGTCCAAACTCATCAATGTATCTTAAAGCTTCT
AGGCCGGCCGATCTCGGATCTGACAATGTTCAGTGCAGAGACTCGGCTACGCCTCGTGGACTTTGAAGTT
GACCAACAATGTTTATTCTTACCTCTAATAGTCCTCTGTGGCAAGGTCAAGATTCTGTTAGAAGCCAATG
AAGAACCTGGTTGTTCAATAACATTTTGTTCGTCTAATATTTCACTACCGCTTGACGTTGGCTGCACTTC
ATGTACCTCATCTATAAACGCTTCTTCTGTATCGCTCTGGACGTCATCTTCACTTACGTGATCTGATATT
TCACTGTCAGAATCCTCACCAACAAGCTCGTCATCGCTTTGCAGAAGAGCAGAGAGGATATGCTCATCGT
CTAAAGAACTACCCATTTTATTATATATTAGTCACGATATCTATAACAAGAAAATATATATATAATAAGT
TATCACGTAAGTAGAACATGAAATAACAATATAATTATCGTATGAGTTAAATCTTAAAAGTCACGTAAAA
GATAATCATGCGTCATTTTGACTCACGCGGTCGTTATAGTTCAAAATCAGTGACACTTACCGCATTGACA
AGCACGCCTCACGGGAGCTCCAAGCGGCGACTGAGATGTCCTAAATGCACAGCGACGGATTCGCGCTATT
TAGAAAGAGAGAGCAATATTTCAAGAATGCATGCGTCAATTTTACGCAGACTATCTTTCTAGGGTTAAAA
AAGATTTGCGCTTTACTCGACCTAAACTTTAAACACGTCATAGAATCTTCGTTTGACAAAAACCACATTG
TGGCCAAGCTGTGTGACGCGACGCGCGCTAAAGAATGGCAAACCAAGTCGCGCGAGCGTCGACTCTAGAG
GATCCCCGGGTACCGAGCTCGAATTCGTAATCATGTCATAGCTGTTTCCTGTGTGAAATTGTTATCCGCT
CACAATTCCACACAACATACGAGCCGGAAGCATAAAGTGTAAAGCCTGGGGTGCCTAATGAGTGAGCTAA
CTCACATTAATTGCGTTGCGCTCACTGCCCGCTTTCCAGTCGGGAAACCTGTCGTGCCAGCTGCATTAAT
GAATCGGCCAACGCGCGGGGAGAGGCGGTTTGCGTATTGGGCGCTCTTCCGCTTCCTCGCTCACTGACTC
GCTGCGCTCGGTCGTTCGGCTGCGGCGAGCGGTATCAGCTCACTCAAAGGCGGTAATACGGT
